Addgene plasmid #81688: pDONR223_MAP4K3_p.R753Q
Purpose: Gateway Donor vector containing MAP4K3, part of the Target Accelerator Plasmid Collection.
Depositing lab: Jesse Boehm & William Hahn & David Root. Depositing organization: Broad Institute. Publication: Systematic Functional Interrogation of Rare Cancer Variants Identifies Oncogenic Alleles. Kim E, Ilic N, Shrestha Y, Zou L, Kamburov A, Zhu C, Yang X, Lubonja R, Tran N, Nguyen C, Lawrence MS, Piccioni F, Bagul M, Doench JG, Chouinard CR, Wu X, Hogstrom L, Natoli T, Tamayo P, Horn H, Corsello SM, Lage K, Root DE, Subramanian A, Golub TR, Getz G, Boehm JS, Hahn WC. Cancer Discov. 2016 Jul;6(7):714-26. doi: 10.1158/2159-8290.CD-16-0160. Epub 2016 May 4. PubMed 27147599.
Backbone
  Vector backbone: pDONR223
  Backbone manufacturer: Invitrogen
  Backbone size w/o insert (bp): 2790
  Vector type: Gateway Entry vector
Growth in bacteria
  Bacterial resistance: Spectinomycin, 50 μg/mL
  Growth temperature: 37°C
  Growth strain: DH5alpha
  Copy number: High Copy
Gene/Insert
  Gene/Insert name: MAP4K3 (alt name: NM_003618.3)
  Species: H. sapiens (human)
  Mutation: R753Q
  Entrez Gene: MAP4K3 (a.k.a. GLK, MAPKKKK3, MEKKK 3, MEKKK3, RAB8IPL1)
  Promoter: None
  Cloning method: Gateway Cloning
  Sequencing primers: 5′ M13pUC-fwd; 3′ M13-Rev
Terms and licenses: Academic/Nonprofit Terms; Industry Terms: Not Available to Industry
Depositor comments: Closed state: stop codon immediately follows insert
How to cite: pDONR223_MAP4K3_p.R753Q was a gift from Jesse Boehm & William Hahn & David Root (Addgene plasmid # 81688 ; http://n2t.net/addgene:81688 ; RRID:Addgene_81688)
