[The description below was written by a language model from this plasmid's Addgene catalogue record and pLannotate feature annotations shown in this document.]
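Description:
pDONR223_MAP4K3_p.R753Q is a Gateway entry clone built on the Invitrogen pDONR223 backbone, carrying the human MAP4K3 open reading frame (also known as GLK or MEKKK3; reference transcript NM_003618.3) with an arginine-to-glutamine substitution at residue 753. It is a bacterial storage and shuttling plasmid rather than an expression vector. The record lists no promoter for the insert. The only promoter annotated near the cassette is a T7 promoter downstream of the ORF on the opposite strand, a backbone remnant. The full sequence is about 5.5 kb. It replicates in E. coli at high copy from a ColE1/pUC-type origin and is selected with spectinomycin through the aadA (SmR) aminoglycoside adenylyltransferase gene. That gene lies downstream of a class 1 integron Pc promoter fragment and a short leftover piece of a gentamicin resistance gene.

The roughly 2.7 kb MAP4K3 coding sequence is flanked on both sides by attL recombination sites. The automated annotation labels both as attL3, but they act as the entry-clone attL pair that lets an LR Clonase reaction move the ORF directionally into any compatible destination vector. rrnB T1 and T2 terminators upstream of the cassette insulate it from read-through transcription, and the small lacI and lacZα fragments are non-functional backbone remnants. The clone is in the "closed" configuration, with a stop codon directly after the insert, so it yields native or N-terminally tagged protein but cannot be used for C-terminal fusions. It belongs to the Target Accelerator Plasmid Collection, a set of wild-type and mutant ORFs made for systematic functional testing of rare cancer-associated variants. MAP4K3 itself is a kinase thought to act upstream of the JNK stress-response pathway.
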