Features (pLannotate 1.2.2; 12 found; start..end, strand, type, name):
     24..612     +  rep_origin     ori: high-copy-number ColE1/pMB1/pBR322/pUC origin of replication
    795..887     +  CDS            lacI (fragment): lac repressor; lacI; The lac repressor binds to the lac operator to inhibit transcription in E. coli. This inhibition can be relieved by adding lactose or isopropyl-β-D-thiogalactopyranoside (IPTG).
    942..969     -  terminator     rrnB T2 terminator: transcription terminator T2 from the E. coli rrnB gene
   1101..1144    +  terminator     rrnB T1 terminator: Escherichia coli rrnB; transcription terminator T1 from the E. coli rrnB gene
   1191..1227    -  CDS            lacZα (fragment): LacZα fragment of β-galactosidase; lacZ fragment
   1244..1339    +  protein_bind   attL3: mutant version of attL; recombination site for the Gateway® LR reaction LR Clonase™
   1345..4026    +  CDS            MAP4K3: M4K3_HUMAN - Also known as RAB8IPL1. Experimental evidence at protein level: Swiss-Prot protein existence level 1. May play a role in the response to environmental stress. Appears to act upstream of the JUN N-terminal pathway. From Homo sapiens (Human).
   4034..4129    -  protein_bind   attL3: mutant version of attL; recombination site for the Gateway® LR reaction LR Clonase™
   4148..4166    -  promoter       T7 promoter: promoter for bacteriophage T7 RNA polymerase
   4356..4379    +  promoter       Pc promoter (fragment): intI1 (promoter lies within the coding sequence); class 1 integron promoter
   4555..4611    +  CDS            GmR (fragment): gentamycin acetyltransferase; aacC1; confers resistance to gentamycin
   4618..5409    +  CDS            SmR: aminoglycoside adenylyltransferase (Murphy, 1985); aadA; confers resistance to spectinomycin and streptomycin
>Addgene plasmid #81688 | pDONR223_MAP4K3_p.R753Q | addgene full sequence | sequence record 168589 | Addgene NGS Result
GTAGAAAAGATCAAAGGATCTTCTTGAGATCCTTTTTTTCTGCGCGTAATCTGCTGCTTGCAAACAAAAA
AACCACCGCTACCAGCGGTGGTTTGTTTGCCGGATCAAGAGCTACCAACTCTTTTTCCGAAGGTAACTGG
CTTCAGCAGAGCGCAGATACCAAATACTGTTCTTCTAGTGTAGCCGTAGTTAGGCCACCACTTCAAGAAC
TCTGTAGCACCGCCTACATACCTCGCTCTGCTAATCCTGTTACCAGTGGCTGCTGCCAGTGGCGATAAGT
CGTGTCTTACCGGGTTGGACTCAAGACGATAGTTACCGGATAAGGCGCAGCGGTCGGGCTGAACGGGGGG
TTCGTGCACACAGCCCAGCTTGGAGCGAACGACCTACACCGAACTGAGATACCTACAGCGTGAGCTATGA
GAAAGCGCCACGCTTCCCGAAGGGAGAAAGGCGGACAGGTATCCGGTAAGCGGCAGGGTCGGAACAGGAG
AGCGCACGAGGGAGCTTCCAGGGGGAAACGCCTGGTATCTTTATAGTCCTGTCGGGTTTCGCCACCTCTG
ACTTGAGCGTCGATTTTTGTGATGCTCGTCAGGGGGGCGGAGCCTATGGAAAAACGCCAGCAACGCGGCC
TTTTTACGGTTCCTGGCCTTTTGCTGGCCTTTTGCTCACATGTTCTTTCCTGCGTTATCCCCTGATTCTG
TGGATAACCGTATTACCGCCTTTGAGTGAGCTGATACCGCTCGCCGCAGCCGAACGACCGAGCGCAGCGA
GTCAGTGAGCGAGGAAGCGGAAGAGCGCCCAATACGCAAACCGCCTCTCCCCGCGCGTTGGCCGATTCAT
TAATGCAGCTGGCACGACAGGTTTCCCGACTGGAAAGCGGGCAGTGAGCGCAACGCAATTAATACGCGTA
CCGCTAGCCAGGAAGAGTTTGTAGAAACGCAAAAAGGCCATCCGTCAGGATGGCCTTCTGCTTAGTTTGA
TGCCTGGCAGTTTATGGCGGGCGTCCTGCCCGCCACCCTCCGGGCCGTTGCTTCACAACGTTCAAATCCG
CTCCCGGCGGATTTGTCCTACTCAGGAGAGCGTTCACCGACAAACAACAGATAAAACGAAAGGCCCAGTC
TTCCGACTGAGCCTTTCGTTTTATTTGATGCCTGGCAGTTCCCTACTCTCGCGTTAACGCTAGCATGGAT
GTTTTCCCAGTCACGACGTTGTAAAACGACGGCCAGTCTTAAGCTCGGGCCCCAAATAATGATTTTATTT
TGACTGATAGTGACCTGTTCGTTGCAACAAATTGATGAGCAATGCTTTTTTATAATGCCAACTTTGTACA
AAAAAGTTGGCACCATGAACCCCGGCTTCGATTTGTCCCGCCGGAACCCGCAGGAGGACTTCGAGCTGAT
TCAGCGCATCGGCAGCGGCACCTACGGCGACGTCTACAAGGCACGGAATGTTAACACTGGTGAATTAGCA
GCAATTAAAGTAATAAAATTGGAACCAGGAGAAGACTTTGCAGTTGTGCAGCAAGAAATTATCATGATGA
AAGACTGTAAACACCCAAATATTGTTGCTTATTTTGGAAGCTATCTCAGGCGAGATAAGCTTTGGATTTG
CATGGAGTTTTGTGGAGGTGGTTCTTTACAGGATATTTATCACGTAACTGGACCTCTGTCAGAACTGCAA
ATTGCATATGTTAGCAGAGAAACACTGCAGGGATTATATTATCTTCACAGTAAAGGAAAAATGCACAGAG
ATATAAAGGGAGCTAACATTCTATTAACGGATAATGGTCATGTGAAATTGGCTGATTTTGGAGTATCTGC
ACAGATAACAGCTACAATTGCCAAACGGAAGTCTTTCATTGGCACACCATATTGGATGGCTCCAGAAGTT
GCAGCTGTTGAGAGGAAGGGGGGTTACAATCAACTCTGTGATCTCTGGGCAGTGGGAATCACTGCCATAG
AACTTGCAGAGCTTCAGCCTCCTATGTTTGACTTACACCCAATGAGAGCATTATTTCTAATGACAAAAAG
CAATTTTCAGCCTCCTAAACTAAAGGATAAAATGAAATGGTCAAATAGTTTTCATCACTTTGTGAAAATG
GCACTTACCAAAAATCCGAAAAAAAGACCTACTGCTGAAAAATTATTACAGCATCCTTTTGTAACACAAC
ATTTGACACGGTCTTTGGCAATCGAGCTGTTGGATAAAGTAAATAATCCAGATCATTCCACTTACCATGA
TTTCGATGATGATGATCCTGAGCCTCTTGTTGCTGTACCACATAGAATTCACTCAACAAGTAGAAACGTG
AGAGAAGAAAAAACACGCTCAGAGATAACCTTTGGCCAAGTGAAATTTGATCCACCCTTAAGAAAGGAGA
CAGAACCACATCATGAACTTCCCGACAGTGATGGTTTTTTGGACAGTTCAGAAGAAATATACTACACTGC
AAGATCTAATCTGGATCTGCAACTGGAATATGGACAAGGACACCAAGGTGGTTACTTTTTAGGTGCAAAC
AAGAGTCTTCTCAAGTCTGTTGAAGAAGAATTGCATCAGCGAGGACACGTCGCACATTTAGAAGATGATG
AAGGAGATGATGATGAATCTAAACACTCAACTCTGAAAGCAAAAATTCCACCTCCTTTGCCACCAAAGCC
TAAGTCTATCTTCATACCACAGGAAATGCATTCTACTGAGGATGAAAATCAAGGAACAATCAAGAGATGT
CCCATGTCAGGGAGCCCAGCAAAGCCATCCCAAGTTCCACCTAGACCACCACCTCCCAGATTACCCCCAC
ACAAACCTGTTGCCTTAGGAAATGGAATGAGCTCCTTCCAGTTAAATGGTGAACGAGATGGCTCATTATG
TCAACAACAGAATGAACATAGAGGCACAAACCTTTCAAGAAAAGAAAAGAAAGATGTACCAAAGCCTATT
AGTAATGGTCTTCCTCCAACACCTAAAGTGCATATGGGTGCATGTTTTTCAAAAGTTTTTAATGGGTGTC
CCTTGAAAATTCACTGTGCATCATCATGGATAAACCCAGATACAAGAGATCAGTACTTGATATTTGGTGC
CGAAGAAGGGATTTATACCCTCAATCTTAATGAACTTCATGAAACATCAATGGAACAGCTATTCCCTCGA
AGGTGTACATGGTTGTATGTAATGAACAATTGCTTGCTATCAATATCTGGTAAAGCTTCTCAGCTTTATT
CCCATAATTTACCAGGGCTTTTTGATTATGCAAGACAAATGCAAAAGTTACCTGTTGCTATTCCAGCACA
CAAACTCCCTGACAGAATACTGCCAAGGAAATTTTCTGTATCAGCAAAAATCCCTGAAACCAAATGGTGC
CAGAAGTGTTGTGTTGTAAGAAATCCTTACACGGGCCATAAATACCTATGTGGAGCACTTCAGACTAGCA
TTGTTCTATTAGAATGGGTTGAACCAATGCAGAAATTTATGTTAATTAAGCACATAGATTTTCCTATACC
ATGTCCACTTAGAATGTTTGAAATGCTGGTAGTTCCTGAACAGGAGTACCCTTTAGTTTGTGTTGGTGTC
AGTAGAGGTAGAGACTTCAACCAAGTGGTTCAATTTGAGACGGTCAATCCAAATTCTACCTCTTCATGGT
TTACAGAATCAGATACCCCACAGACAAATGTTACTCATGTAACCCAACTGGAGAGAGATACCATCCTTGT
ATGCTTGGACTGTTGTATAAAAATAGTAAATCTCCAAGGAAGATTAAAATCTAGCAGGAAATTGTCATCA
GAACTCACCTTTGATTTCCAGATTGAATCAATAGTGTGCCTACAAGACAGTGTGCTAGCTTTCTGGAAAC
ATGGAATGCAAGGTAGAAGTTTTAGATCTAATGAGGTAACACAAGAAATTTCAGATAGCACAAGAATTTT
CAGGCTGCTTGGATCTGACAGGGTCGTGGTTTTGGAAAGTAGGCCAACTGATAACCCCACAGCAAATAGC
AATTTGTACATCCTGGCGGGTCATGAAAACAGTTACTGATTGCCAACTTTCTTGTACAAAGTTGGCATTA
TAAGAAAGCATTGCTTATCAATTTGTTGCAACGAACAGGTCACTATCAGTCAAAATAAAATCATTATTTG
CCATCCAGCTGATATCCCCTATAGTGAGTCGTATTACATGGTCATAGCTGTTTCCTGGCAGCTCTGGCCC
GTGTCTCAAAATCTCTGATGTTACATTGCACAAGATAAAAATATATCATCATGCCTCCTCTAGACCAGCC
AGGACAGAAATGCCTCGACTTCGCTGCTACCCAAGGTTGCCGGGTGACGCACACCGTGGAAACGGATGAA
GGCACGAACCCAGTGGACATAAGCCTGTTCGGTTCGTAAGCTGTAATGCAAGTAGCGTATGCGCTCACGC
AACTGGTCCAGAACCTTGACCGAACGCAGCGGTGGTAACGGCGCAGTGGCGGTTTTCATGGCTTGTTATG
ACTGTTTTTTTGGGGTACAGTCTATGCCTCGGGCATCCAAGCAGCAAGCGCGTTACGCCGTGGGTCGATG
TTTGATGTTATGGAGCAGCAACGATGTTACGCAGCAGGGCAGTCGCCCTAAAACAAAGTTAAACATTATG
AGGGAAGCGGTGATCGCCGAAGTATCGACTCAACTATCAGAGGTAGTTGGCGTCATCGAGCGCCATCTCG
AACCGACGTTGCTGGCCGTACATTTGTACGGCTCCGCAGTGGATGGCGGCCTGAAGCCACACAGTGATAT
TGATTTGCTGGTTACGGTGACCGTAAGGCTTGATGAAACAACGCGGCGAGCTTTGATCAACGACCTTTTG
GAAACTTCGGCTTCCCCTGGAGAGAGCGAGATTCTCCGCGCTGTAGAAGTCACCATTGTTGTGCACGACG
ACATCATTCCGTGGCGTTATCCAGCTAAGCGCGAACTGCAATTTGGAGAATGGCAGCGCAATGACATTCT
TGCAGGTATCTTCGAGCCAGCCACGATCGACATTGATCTGGCTATCTTGCTGACAAAAGCAAGAGAACAT
AGCGTTGCCTTGGTAGGTCCAGCGGCGGAGGAACTCTTTGATCCGGTTCCTGAACAGGATCTATTTGAGG
CGCTAAATGAAACCTTAACGCTATGGAACTCGCCGCCCGACTGGGCTGGCGATGAGCGAAATGTAGTGCT
TACGTTGTCCCGCATTTGGTACAGCGCAGTAACCGGCAAAATCGCGCCGAAGGATGTCGCTGCCGACTGG
GCAATGGAGCGCCTGCCGGCCCAGTATCAGCCCGTCATACTTGAAGCTAGACAGGCTTATCTTGGACAAG
AAGAAGATCGCTTGGCCTCGCGCGCAGATCAGTTGGAAGAATTTGTCCACTACGTGAAAGGCGAGATCAC
CAAGGTAGTCGGCAAATAACCCTCGAGCCACCCATGACCAAAATCCCTTAACGTGAGTTACGCGTCGTTC
CACTGAGCGTCAGACCCC
