>Addgene plasmid #81688 | pDONR223_MAP4K3_p.R753Q | depositor partial sequence | sequence record 155007 | Insert sequence
ATGAACCCCGGCTTCGATTTGTCCCGCCGGAACCCGCAGGAGGACTTCGAGCTGATTCAGCGCATCGGCA
GCGGCACCTACGGCGACGTCTACAAGGCACGGAATGTTAACACTGGTGAATTAGCAGCAATTAAAGTAAT
AAAATTGGAACCAGGAGAAGACTTTGCAGTTGTGCAGCAAGAAATTATCATGATGAAAGACTGTAAACAC
CCAAATATTGTTGCTTATTTTGGAAGCTATCTCAGGCGAGATAAGCTTTGGATTTGCATGGAGTTTTGTG
GAGGTGGTTCTTTACAGGATATTTATCACGTAACTGGACCTCTGTCAGAACTGCAAATTGCATATGTTAG
CAGAGAAACACTGCAGGGATTATATTATCTTCACAGTAAAGGAAAAATGCACAGAGATATAAAGGGAGCT
AACATTCTATTAACGGATAATGGTCATGTGAAATTGGCTGATTTTGGAGTATCTGCACAGATAACAGCTA
CAATTGCCAAACGGAAGTCTTTCATTGGCACACCATATTGGATGGCTCCAGAAGTTGCAGCTGTTGAGAG
GAAGGGGGGTTACAATCAACTCTGTGATCTCTGGGCAGTGGGAATCACTGCCATAGAACTTGCAGAGCTT
CAGCCTCCTATGTTTGACTTACACCCAATGAGAGCATTATTTCTAATGACAAAAAGCAATTTTCAGCCTC
CTAAACTAAAGGATAAAATGAAATGGTCAAATAGTTTTCATCACTTTGTGAAAATGGCACTTACCAAAAA
TCCGAAAAAAAGACCTACTGCTGAAAAATTATTACAGCATCCTTTTGTAACACAACATTTGACACGGTCT
TTGGCAATCGAGCTGTTGGATAAAGTAAATAATCCAGATCATTCCACTTACCATGATTTCGATGATGATG
ATCCTGAGCCTCTTGTTGCTGTACCACATAGAATTCACTCAACAAGTAGAAACGTGAGAGAAGAAAAAAC
ACGCTCAGAGATAACCTTTGGCCAAGTGAAATTTGATCCACCCTTAAGAAAGGAGACAGAACCACATCAT
GAACTTCCCGACAGTGATGGTTTTTTGGACAGTTCAGAAGAAATATACTACACTGCAAGATCTAATCTGG
ATCTGCAACTGGAATATGGACAAGGACACCAAGGTGGTTACTTTTTAGGTGCAAACAAGAGTCTTCTCAA
GTCTGTTGAAGAAGAATTGCATCAGCGAGGACACGTCGCACATTTAGAAGATGATGAAGGAGATGATGAT
GAATCTAAACACTCAACTCTGAAAGCAAAAATTCCACCTCCTTTGCCACCAAAGCCTAAGTCTATCTTCA
TACCACAGGAAATGCATTCTACTGAGGATGAAAATCAAGGAACAATCAAGAGATGTCCCATGTCAGGGAG
CCCAGCAAAGCCATCCCAAGTTCCACCTAGACCACCACCTCCCAGATTACCCCCACACAAACCTGTTGCC
TTAGGAAATGGAATGAGCTCCTTCCAGTTAAATGGTGAACGAGATGGCTCATTATGTCAACAACAGAATG
AACATAGAGGCACAAACCTTTCAAGAAAAGAAAAGAAAGATGTACCAAAGCCTATTAGTAATGGTCTTCC
TCCAACACCTAAAGTGCATATGGGTGCATGTTTTTCAAAAGTTTTTAATGGGTGTCCCTTGAAAATTCAC
TGTGCATCATCATGGATAAACCCAGATACAAGAGATCAGTACTTGATATTTGGTGCCGAAGAAGGGATTT
ATACCCTCAATCTTAATGAACTTCATGAAACATCAATGGAACAGCTATTCCCTCGAAGGTGTACATGGTT
GTATGTAATGAACAATTGCTTGCTATCAATATCTGGTAAAGCTTCTCAGCTTTATTCCCATAATTTACCA
GGGCTTTTTGATTATGCAAGACAAATGCAAAAGTTACCTGTTGCTATTCCAGCACACAAACTCCCTGACA
GAATACTGCCAAGGAAATTTTCTGTATCAGCAAAAATCCCTGAAACCAAATGGTGCCAGAAGTGTTGTGT
TGTAAGAAATCCTTACACGGGCCATAAATACCTATGTGGAGCACTTCAGACTAGCATTGTTCTATTAGAA
TGGGTTGAACCAATGCAGAAATTTATGTTAATTAAGCACATAGATTTTCCTATACCATGTCCACTTAGAA
TGTTTGAAATGCTGGTAGTTCCTGAACAGGAGTACCCTTTAGTTTGTGTTGGTGTCAGTAGAGGTAGAGA
CTTCAACCAAGTGGTTCAATTTGAGACGGTCAATCCAAATTCTACCTCTTCATGGTTTACAGAATCAGAT
ACCCCACAGACAAATGTTACTCATGTAACCCAACTGGAGAGAGATACCATCCTTGTATGCTTGGACTGTT
GTATAAAAATAGTAAATCTCCAAGGAAGATTAAAATCTAGCAGGAAATTGTCATCAGAACTCACCTTTGA
TTTCCAGATTGAATCAATAGTGTGCCTACAAGACAGTGTGCTAGCTTTCTGGAAACATGGAATGCAAGGT
AGAAGTTTTAGATCTAATGAGGTAACACAAGAAATTTCAGATAGCACAAGAATTTTCAGGCTGCTTGGAT
CTGACAGGGTCGTGGTTTTGGAAAGTAGGCCAACTGATAACCCCACAGCAAATAGCAATTTGTACATCCT
GGCGGGTCATGAAAACAGTTAC
